Addgene plasmid #146964: pETM-60-NcQDE2 _506-938-A602E_M
Purpose: Bacterial Expression of NcQde-2_506-938-A602E
Depositing lab: Elisa Izaurralde. Depositing organization: Max Planck Institute for Developmental Biology. Publication: Crystal structure of the MID-PIWI lobe of a eukaryotic Argonaute protein. Boland A, Huntzinger E, Schmidt S, Izaurralde E, Weichenrieder O. Proc Natl Acad Sci U S A. 2011 Jun 28;108(26):10466-71. doi: 10.1073/pnas.1103946108. Epub 2011 Jun 6. PubMed 21646546.
Backbone
  Vector backbone: Unknown
  Vector type: Bacterial Expression
Growth in bacteria
  Bacterial resistance: Kanamycin, 50 μg/mL
  Growth temperature: 37°C
  Growth strain: DH5alpha
  Copy number: Low Copy
Gene/Insert
  Gene/Insert name: NcQde-2_506-938-A602E
  Species: Neurospora crassa
  Cloning method: Unknown
Terms and licenses: Academic/Nonprofit Terms; Industry Terms: Not Available to Industry
Depositor comments: Sequence given by UniProt.: Q9P8T1 Plasmids from this collection were made available to the research community and donated after the lab closed. Please note that the sequence provided by the depositing laboratory may be theoretical/predicted or based on Sanger sequencing results. There may be discrepancies between sequencing results obtained by Addgene and the depositor sequence. If an Addgene verified sequence is not available, please contact before placing your order to request that our lab fully sequence the plasmid.
How to cite: pETM-60-NcQDE2 _506-938-A602E_M was a gift from Elisa Izaurralde (Addgene plasmid # 146964 ; http://n2t.net/addgene:146964 ; RRID:Addgene_146964)
