[The description below was written by a language model from this plasmid's Addgene catalogue record and pLannotate feature annotations shown in this document.]
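Description:
pETM-60-NcQDE2_506-938-A602E_M is a bacterial expression plasmid of about 8.1 kb for producing a fragment of the Neurospora crassa Argonaute protein QDE-2 (residues 506–938) carrying an A602E point substitution. The catalogue lists the backbone as unknown, although the name points to pETM-60 and the annotated features fit a pET-type layout. It replicates from a ColE1/pMB1-family origin accompanied by the pBR322 bom region and the rop gene, which is consistent with the recorded low copy number. Selection is by kanamycin through an aph(3')-Ia cassette. An f1 origin is also present, and short tetracycline-resistance fragments flanking lacI appear to be backbone remnants.

Expression is driven by a T7 promoter followed by a lac operator and the T7 gene 10 ribosome binding site, with a plasmid-borne lacI gene supplying repressor. Transcription therefore depends on a host providing T7 RNA polymerase and is inducible with IPTG, ending at a T7 terminator. The reading frame opens with NusA, a highly soluble E. coli protein used as a solubility-enhancing fusion partner, followed by a 6xHis tag and a short match to a TEV-cleavage-containing tag, suggesting the NusA-His portion can be removed by protease after affinity purification. The QDE-2 insert itself was not annotated, but it most plausibly occupies the unannotated gap of roughly 1.3 kb downstream of these tags. A second His-tag sequence lies beyond this gap; whether it is translated in frame with the insert is not stated.

The associated publication reports the crystal structure of the MID-PIWI lobe of a eukaryotic Argonaute, so this construct was probably used to make recombinant mutant protein for structural or biochemical comparison with the wild-type fragment. The record does not state the purpose of the A602E change, and it notes that the depositor sequence may be theoretical.
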