Features (pLannotate 1.2.2; 21 found; start..end, strand, type, name):
     12..467     +  rep_origin     f1 ori (sequence partly withheld): f1 bacteriophage origin of replication; arrow indicates direction of (+) strand synthesis
    494..551     +  promoter       AmpR promoter (fragment): bla
    560..1375    -  CDS            KanR: aminoglycoside phosphotransferase; aph(3')-Ia; confers resistance to kanamycin in bacteria or G418 (Geneticin®) in eukaryotes
   1497..2085    +  rep_origin     ori: high-copy-number ColE1/pMB1/pBR322/pUC origin of replication
   2271..2413    -  misc_feature   bom: basis of mobility region from pBR322
   2515..2706    -  CDS            rop: Rop protein, which maintains plasmids at low copy number; rop
   2723..3103    +  CDS            YPB1_ECOLX: Protein predicted: Swiss-Prot protein existence level 4. From Escherichia coli.
   3175..3466    -  CDS            TcR (fragment): tetracycline efflux protein; tet; confers resistance to tetracycline
   3481..3502    -  protein_bind   CAP binding site: CAP binding activates transcription in the presence of cAMP. E. coli catabolite activator protein
   3515..4597    -  CDS            lacI: lac repressor; lacI; The lac repressor binds to the lac operator to inhibit transcription in E. coli. This inhibition can be relieved by adding lactose or isopropyl-β-D-thiogalactopyranoside (IPTG).
   4598..4675    -  promoter       lacI promoter: lacI
   4683..4962    -  CDS            TcR (fragment): tetracycline efflux protein; tet; confers resistance to tetracycline
   4984..5002    +  promoter       T7 promoter: promoter for bacteriophage T7 RNA polymerase
   5003..5027    +  protein_bind   lac operator: The lac repressor binds to the lac operator to inhibit transcription in E. coli. This inhibition can be relieved by adding lactose or isopropyl-β-D-thiogalactopyranoside (IPTG). lac repressor encoded by lacI
   5042..5064    +  RBS            RBS: efficient ribosome binding site from bacteriophage T7 gene 10 (Olins and Rangwala, 1989)
   5074..6552    +  CDS            NusA: transcription elongation protein (N utilization substance protein A); nusA; highly soluble in E. coli
   6568..6585    +  CDS            7xHis (fragment): 6xHis affinity tag
   6592..6614    +  CDS            capTEV™ (fragment): composite tag for in vivo biotinylation, TEV protease cleavage, and 6xHis tagging
   7942..7959    +  CDS            9xHis (fragment): 9xHis affinity tag
   7969..8018    +  CDS            SET1 (fragment): solubility-enhancement tag derived from T7 phage gene 10B
   8026..8073    +  terminator     T7 terminator: transcription terminator for bacteriophage T7 RNA polymerase
>Addgene plasmid #146964 | pETM-60-NcQDE2 _506-938-A602E_M | depositor full sequence | sequence record 289411 | Full Sequence
TGGCGAATGGG
[124 nt withheld, positions 12-135]
C
[91 nt withheld, positions 137-227]
A
[49 nt withheld, positions 229-277]
CCTTTGACGTTGGAGTCCACGTTCTTT
[37 nt withheld, positions 305-341]
ACCCTATCTCGGTCTATTCTTTTGATTTATAAGGGATTTTGCCGATTTCGGCCTATTGGTTAAAAAATGA
GCTGATTTAACAAAAATTTAACGCGAATTTTAACAAAATATTAACGTTTACAATTTCAGGTGGCACTTTT
CGGGGAAATGTGCGCGGAACCCCTATTTGTTTATTTTTCTAAATACATTCAAATATGTATCCGCTCATGA
ATTAATTCTTAGAAAAACTCATCGAGCATCAAATGAAACTGCAATTTATTCATATCAGGATTATCAATAC
CATATTTTTGAAAAAGCCGTTTCTGTAATGAAGGAGAAAACTCACCGAGGCAGTTCCATAGGATGGCAAG
ATCCTGGTATCGGTCTGCGATTCCGACTCGTCCAACATCAATACAACCTATTAATTTCCCCTCGTCAAAA
ATAAGGTTATCAAGTGAGAAATCACCATGAGTGACGACTGAATCCGGTGAGAATGGCAAAAGTTTATGCA
TTTCTTTCCAGACTTGTTCAACAGGCCAGCCATTACGCTCGTCATCAAAATCACTCGCATCAACCAAACC
GTTATTCATTCGTGATTGCGCCTGAGCGAGACGAAATACGCGATCGCTGTTAAAAGGACAATTACAAACA
GGAATCGAATGCAACCGGCGCAGGAACACTGCCAGCGCATCAACAATATTTTCACCTGAATCAGGATATT
CTTCTAATACCTGGAATGCTGTTTTCCCGGGGATCGCAGTGGTGAGTAACCATGCATCATCAGGAGTACG
GATAAAATGCTTGATGGTCGGAAGAGGCATAAATTCCGTCAGCCAGTTTAGTCTGACCATCTCATCTGTA
ACATCATTGGCAACGCTACCTTTGCCATGTTTCAGAAACAACTCTGGCGCATCGGGCTTCCCATACAATC
GATAGATTGTCGCACCTGATTGCCCGACATTATCGCGAGCCCATTTATACCCATATAAATCAGCATCCAT
GTTGGAATTTAATCGCGGCCTAGAGCAAGACGTTTCCCGTTGAATATGGCTCATAACACCCCTTGTATTA
CTGTTTATGTAAGCAGACAGTTTTATTGTTCATGACCAAAATCCCTTAACGTGAGTTTTCGTTCCACTGA
GCGTCAGACCCCGTAGAAAAGATCAAAGGATCTTCTTGAGATCCTTTTTTTCTGCGCGTAATCTGCTGCT
TGCAAACAAAAAAACCACCGCTACCAGCGGTGGTTTGTTTGCCGGATCAAGAGCTACCAACTCTTTTTCC
GAAGGTAACTGGCTTCAGCAGAGCGCAGATACCAAATACTGTCCTTCTAGTGTAGCCGTAGTTAGGCCAC
CACTTCAAGAACTCTGTAGCACCGCCTACATACCTCGCTCTGCTAATCCTGTTACCAGTGGCTGCTGCCA
GTGGCGATAAGTCGTGTCTTACCGGGTTGGACTCAAGACGATAGTTACCGGATAAGGCGCAGCGGTCGGG
CTGAACGGGGGGTTCGTGCACACAGCCCAGCTTGGAGCGAACGACCTACACCGAACTGAGATACCTACAG
CGTGAGCTATGAGAAAGCGCCACGCTTCCCGAAGGGAGAAAGGCGGACAGGTATCCGGTAAGCGGCAGGG
TCGGAACAGGAGAGCGCACGAGGGAGCTTCCAGGGGGAAACGCCTGGTATCTTTATAGTCCTGTCGGGTT
TCGCCACCTCTGACTTGAGCGTCGATTTTTGTGATGCTCGTCAGGGGGGCGGAGCCTATGGAAAAACGCC
AGCAACGCGGCCTTTTTACGGTTCCTGGCCTTTTGCTGGCCTTTTGCTCACATGTTCTTTCCTGCGTTAT
CCCCTGATTCTGTGGATAACCGTATTACCGCCTTTGAGTGAGCTGATACCGCTCGCCGCAGCCGAACGAC
CGAGCGCAGCGAGTCAGTGAGCGAGGAAGCGGAAGAGCGCCTGATGCGGTATTTTCTCCTTACGCATCTG
TGCGGTATTTCACACCGCATATATGGTGCACTCTCAGTACAATCTGCTCTGATGCCGCATAGTTAAGCCA
GTATACACTCCGCTATCGCTACGTGACTGGGTCATGGCTGCGCCCCGACACCCGCCAACACCCGCTGACG
CGCCCTGACGGGCTTGTCTGCTCCCGGCATCCGCTTACAGACAAGCTGTGACCGTCTCCGGGAGCTGCAT
GTGTCAGAGGTTTTCACCGTCATCACCGAAACGCGCGAGGCAGCTGCGGTAAAGCTCATCAGCGTGGTCG
TGAAGCGATTCACAGATGTCTGCCTGTTCATCCGCGTCCAGCTCGTTGAGTTTCTCCAGAAGCGTTAATG
TCTGGCTTCTGATAAAGCGGGCCATGTTAAGGGCGGTTTTTTCCTGTTTGGTCACTGATGCCTCCGTGTA
AGGGGGATTTCTGTTCATGGGGGTAATGATACCGATGAAACGAGAGAGGATGCTCACGATACGGGTTACT
GATGATGAACATGCCCGGTTACTGGAACGTTGTGAGGGTAAACAACTGGCGGTATGGATGCGGCGGGACC
AGAGAAAAATCACTCAGGGTCAATGCCAGCGCTTCGTTAATACAGATGTAGGTGTTCCACAGGGTAGCCA
GCAGCATCCTGCGATGCAGATCCGGAACATAATGGTGCAGGGCGCTGACTTCCGCGTTTCCAGACTTTAC
GAAACACGGAAACCGAAGACCATTCATGTTGTTGCTCAGGTCGCAGACGTTTTGCAGCAGCAGTCGCTTC
ACGTTCGCTCGCGTATCGGTGATTCATTCTGCTAACCAGTAAGGCAACCCCGCCAGCCTAGCCGGGTCCT
CAACGACAGGAGCACGATCATGCGCACCCGTGGGGCCGCCATGCCGGCGATAATGGCCTGCTTCTCGCCG
AAACGTTTGGTGGCGGGACCAGTGACGAAGGCTTGAGCGAGGGCGTGCAAGATTCCGAATACCGCAAGCG
ACAGGCCGATCATCGTCGCGCTCCAGCGAAAGCGGTCCTCGCCGAAAATGACCCAGAGCGCTGCCGGCAC
CTGTCCTACGAGTTGCATGATAAAGAAGACAGTCATAAGTGCGGCGACGATAGTCATGCCCCGCGCCCAC
CGGAAGGAGCTGACTGGGTTGAAGGCTCTCAAGGGCATCGGTCGAGATCCCGGTGCCTAATGAGTGAGCT
AACTTACATTAATTGCGTTGCGCTCACTGCCCGCTTTCCAGTCGGGAAACCTGTCGTGCCAGCTGCATTA
ATGAATCGGCCAACGCGCGGGGAGAGGCGGTTTGCGTATTGGGCGCCAGGGTGGTTTTTCTTTTCACCAG
TGAGACGGGCAACAGCTGATTGCCCTTCACCGCCTGGCCCTGAGAGAGTTGCAGCAAGCGGTCCACGCTG
GTTTGCCCCAGCAGGCGAAAATCCTGTTTGATGGTGGTTAACGGCGGGATATAACATGAGCTGTCTTCGG
TATCGTCGTATCCCACTACCGAGATATCCGCACCAACGCGCAGCCCGGACTCGGTAATGGCGCGCATTGC
GCCCAGCGCCATCTGATCGTTGGCAACCAGCATCGCAGTGGGAACGATGCCCTCATTCAGCATTTGCATG
GTTTGTTGAAAACCGGACATGGCACTCCAGTCGCCTTCCCGTTCCGCTATCGGCTGAATTTGATTGCGAG
TGAGATATTTATGCCAGCCAGCCAGACGCAGACGCGCCGAGACAGAACTTAATGGGCCCGCTAACAGCGC
GATTTGCTGGTGACCCAATGCGACCAGATGCTCCACGCCCAGTCGCGTACCGTCTTCATGGGAGAAAATA
ATACTGTTGATGGGTGTCTGGTCAGAGACATCAAGAAATAACGCCGGAACATTAGTGCAGGCAGCTTCCA
CAGCAATGGCATCCTGGTCATCCAGCGGATAGTTAATGATCAGCCCACTGACGCGTTGCGCGAGAAGATT
GTGCACCGCCGCTTTACAGGCTTCGACGCCGCTTCGTTCTACCATCGACACCACCACGCTGGCACCCAGT
TGATCGGCGCGAGATTTAATCGCCGCGACAATTTGCGACGGCGCGTGCAGGGCCAGACTGGAGGTGGCAA
CGCCAATCAGCAACGACTGTTTGCCCGCCAGTTGTTGTGCCACGCGGTTGGGAATGTAATTCAGCTCCGC
CATCGCCGCTTCCACTTTTTCCCGCGTTTTCGCAGAAACGTGGCTGGCCTGGTTCACCACGCGGGAAACG
GTCTGATAAGAGACACCGGCATACTCTGCGACATCGTATAACGTTACTGGTTTCACATTCACCACCCTGA
ATTGACTCTCTTCCGGGCGCTATCATGCCATACCGCGAAAGGTTTTGCGCCATTCGATGGTGTCCGGGAT
CTCGACGCTCTCCCTTATGCGACTCCTGCATTAGGAAGCAGCCCAGTAGTAGGTTGAGGCCGTTGAGCAC
CGCCGCCGCAAGGAATGGTGCATGCAAGGAGATGGCGCCCAACAGTCCCCCGGCCACGGGGCCTGCCACC
ATACCCACGCCGAAACAAGCGCTCATGAGCCCGAAGTGGCGAGCCCGATCTTCCCCATCGGTGATGTCGG
CGATATAGGCGCCAGCAACCGCACCTGTGGCGCCGGTGATGCCGGCCACGATGCGTCCGGCGTAGAGGAT
CGAGATCTCGATCCCGCGAAATTAATACGACTCACTATAGGGGAATTGTGAGCGGATAACAATTCCCCTC
TAGAAATAATTTTGTTTAACTTTAAGAAGGAGATATACCATGAAAGAAATTTTGGCTGTAGTTGAAGCCG
TATCCAATGAAAAGGCGCTACCTCGCGAGAAGATTTTCGAAGCATTGGAAAGCGCGCTGGCGACAGCAAC
AAAGAAAAAATATGAACAAGAGATCGACGTCCGCGTACAGATCGATCGCAAAAGCGGTGATTTTGACACT
TTCCGTCGCTGGTTAGTTGTTGATGAAGTCACCCAGCCGACCAAGGAAATCACCCTTGAAGCCGCACGTT
ATGAAGATGAAAGCCTGAACCTGGGCGATTACGTTGAAGATCAGATTGAGTCTGTTACCTTTGACCGTAT
CACTACCCAGACGGCAAAACAGGTTATCGTGCAGAAAGTGCGTGAAGCCGAACGTGCGATGGTGGTTGAT
CAGTTCCGTGAACACGAAGGTGAAATCATCACCGGCGTGGTGAAAAAAGTAAACCGCGACAACATCTCTC
TGGATCTGGGCAACAACGCTGAAGCCGTGATCCTGCGCGAAGATATGCTGCCGCGTGAAAACTTCCGCCC
TGGCGACCGCGTTCGTGGCGTGCTCTATTCCGTTCGCCCGGAAGCGCGTGGCGCGCAACTGTTCGTCACT
CGTTCCAAGCCGGAAATGCTGATCGAACTGTTCCGTATTGAAGTGCCAGAAATCGGCGAAGAAGTGATTG
AAATTAAAGCAGCGGCTCGCGATCCGGGTTCTCGTGCGAAAATCGCGGTGAAAACCAACGATAAACGTAT
CGATCCGGTAGGTGCTTGCGTAGGTATGCGTGGCGCGCGTGTTCAGGCGGTGTCTACTGAACTGGGTGGC
GAGCGTATCGATATCGTCCTGTGGGATGATAACCCGGCGCAGTTCGTGATTAACGCAATGGCACCGGCAG
ACGTTGCTTCTATCGTGGTGGATGAAGATAAACACACTATGGACATCGCCGTTGAAGCCGGTAATCTGGC
GCAGGCGATTGGCCGTAACGGTCAGAACGTGCGTCTGGCTTCGCAACTGAGCGGTTGGGAACTCAACGTG
ATGACCGTTGACGACCTGCAAGCTAAGCATCAGGCGGAAGCGCACGCAGCGATCGACACCTTCACCAAAT
ATCTCGACATCGACGAAGACTTCGCGACTGTTCTGGTAGAAGAAGGCTTCTCGACGCTGGAAGAATTGGC
CTATGTGCCGATGAAAGAGCTGTTGGAAATCGAAGGCCTTGATGAGCCGACCGTTGAAGCACTGCGCGAG
CGTGCTAAAAATGCACTGGCCACCATTGCACAGGCCCAGGAAGAAAGCCTCGGTGATAACAAACCGGCTG
ACGATCTGCTGAACCTTGAAGGGGTAGATCGTGATTTGGCATTCAAACTGGCCGCCCGTGGCGTTTGTAC
GCTGGAAGATCTCGCCGAACAGGGCATTGATGATCTGGCTGATATCGAAGGGTTGACCGACGAAAAAGCC
GGAGCACTGATTATGGCTGCCCGTAATATTTGCTGGTTCGGTGACGAAGCGACTAGTGGTTCTGGTCATC
ACCATCACCATCACTCCGCGGGTGAGAATCTTTATTTTCAGGGCGCCATGGCAGTCAAGGTCGCCAGACC
TTGCCGCAAGATTGAGAAGTGGACATACTTGGAACTGAAGGGTTCCAAGGCAAACGAAGGGGTGCCGCAA
GCTATGACCGCTTTTGCCGAATTCTTGAACAGAACGGGCATCCCGATTAACCCCAGGTTCTCGCCGGGCA
TGAGCATGTCAGTTCCAGGGAGCGAAAAAGAGTTCTTTGCCAAAGTGAAGGAACTCATGAGCTCGCACCA
ATTTGTGGTGGTTCTTTTACCCAGAAAGGATGTTGCGATCTACAATATGGTGAAGCGGGCTGAAGATATC
ACATTTGGCGTTCACACAGTCTGTTGTGTAGCCGAAAAGTTCCTTAGCACTAAGGGGCAGCTGGGGTATT
TTGCCAACGTCGGCCTCAAGGTCAACCTCAAGTTTGGCGGCACCAATCACAATATCAAGACGCCCATTCC
TTTGCTCGCCAAGGGGAAGACGATGGTGGTGGGCTATGATGTCACCCATCCGACCAATCTAGCGGCTGGA
CAATCGCCTGCATCGGCTCCCAGTATTGTCGGCCTGGTCTCAACCATCGACCAACACCTTGGACAATGGC
CTGCAATGGTTTGGAACAACCCGCACGGCCAGGAGTCCATGACGGAACAGTTTACGGACAAGTTCAAGAC
GCGTCTGGAACTATGGCGCAGCAATCCCGCAAACAACCGCAGTCTCCCCGAGAATATCCTGATTTTCCGC
GATGGCGTCTCCGAGGGACAGTTCCAGATGGTCATCAAGGACGAGCTACCCCTGGTTCGCGCCGCCTGCA
AGCTGGTGTATCCAGCTGGCAAGCTACCGCGTATTACGCTGATTGTCTCTGTCAAGCGCCACCAGACTCG
CTTCTTCCCAACGGACCCGAAGCATATTCACTTCAAGTCCAAGAGCCCCAAGGAGGGTACTGTGGTTGAC
CGCGGCGTGACCAACGTCCGCTATTGGGACTTCTTTTTGCAGGCGCACGCGTCGCTCCAGGGCACGGCCC
GCTCGGCTCACTACACAGTTCTGGTGGATGAGATTTTCAGGGCCGACTATGGAAACAAGGCGGCCGACAC
GCTGGAGCAGCTGACGCATGACATGTGTTATCTCTTTGGACGAGCCACCAAGGCTGTCAGTATCTGCCCG
CCTGCGTACTATGCCGACTTGGTGTGCGACCGGGCGCGTATCCATCAGAAGGAGCTCTTTGACGCCCTCG
ATGAAAACGATAGCGTTAAGACCGATGATTTCGCAAGATGGGGTAACTCCGGGGCTGTTCATCCCAACCT
TAGGAACTCCATGTACTATATCTAGGCGGCCGCACTCGAGCACCACCACCACCACCACTGAGATCCGGCT
GCTAACAAAGCCCGAAAGGAAGCTGAGTTGGCTGCTGCCACCGCTGAGCAATAACTAGCATAACCCCTTG
GGGCCTCTAAACGGGTCTTGAGGGGTTTTTTGCTGAAAGGAGGAACTATATCCGGAT
